>Addgene plasmid #57170 | PA-mCherry1-Clathrin-15 | depositor partial sequence | sequence record 88316 | insert sequence
TGACGTCAGATCCGCTAGCGGTCGCCACCATGGTGAGCAAGGGCGAGGAGGATAACATGGCCATCATTAA
GGAGTTCATGCGCTTCAAGGTGCACATGGAGGGGTCCGTGAACGGCCACGTGTTCGAGATCGAGGGCGAG
GGCGAGGGCCGCCCCTACGAGGGCACCCAGACCGCCAAGCTGAAGGTGACCAAGGGCGGCCCCCTGCCCT
TCACCTGGGACATCCTGAGCCCTCAGTTCATGTACGGCTCCAATGCCTACGTGAAGCACCCCGCCGACAT
CCCCGACTACTTTAAGCTGTCCTTCCCCGAGGGCTTCAAGTGGGAGCGCGTGATGAAATTCGAGGACGGC
GGCGTGGTGACCGTGACCCAGGACTCCTCCCTGCAGGACGGCGAGTTCATCTACAAGGTGAAGCTGCGCG
GCACCAACTTCCCCTCCGACGGCCCCGTGATGCAGAAGAAGACCATGGGCTGGGAGGCCCTCTCCGAGCG
GATGTACCCCGAGGACGGCGCCCTGAAGGGCGAGGTCAAGCCCAGAGTGAAGCTGAAGGACGGCGGCCAC
TACGACGCTGAGGTCAAGACCACCTACAAGGCCAAGAAGCCCGTGCAGCTGCCCGGCGCCTACAACGTCA
ACCGCAAGCTGGACATCACCAGCCACAACGAGGACTACACCATCGTGGAGCAGTACGAGAGAGCCGAGGG
CCGCCACTCCACCGGCGGCATGGACGAGCTGTACAAGTCCGGACTCAGATCTCGAGCTCAAGCTTCGAAT
TCTGCAGTCGACATGGCTGATGACTTTGGCTTCTTCTCGTCGTCGGAGAGTGGTGCCCCGGAGGCGGCGG
AGGAGGACCCGGCGGCCGCCTTCCTGGCCCAGCAGGAGAGCGAGATTGCAGGCATAGAGAACGACGAGGG
CTTCGGGGCACCTGCCGGCAGCCATGCGGCCCCCGCACAGCCGGGCCCCACGAGTGGGGCTGGTTCTGAG
GACATGGGGACCACAGTCAATGGAGATGTGTTTCAGGAGGCCAACGGTCCTGCTGATGGCTACGCAGCCA
TTGCCCAGGCTGACAGGCTGACCCAGGAGCCTGAGAGCATCCGCAAGTGGCGAGAGGAGCAGAGGAAACG
GCTGCAAGAGCTGGATGCTGCATCTAAGGTCACGGAACAGGAATGGCGGGAGAAGGCCAAGAAGGACCTG
GAGGAGTGGAACCAGCGCCAGAGTGAACAAGTAGAGAAGAACAAGATCAACAACCGGGCATCCGAGGAGG
CTTTCGTGAAGGAATCCAAGGAGGAGACCCCAGGCACAGAGTGGGAGAAGGTGGCCCAGCTATGTGACTT
CAACCCCAAGAGCAGCAAGCAGTGCAAAGATGTGTCCCGCCTGCGCTCGGTGCTCATGTCCCTGAAGCAG
ACGCCACTGTCCCGCTAGGGATCCACCGGATCTAGATAACTGATCATAATCAGCCATACCACATT
