>Addgene plasmid #57170 | PA-mCherry1-Clathrin-15 | addgene partial sequence | sequence record 104277 | SV40pA-R 5'-GAAATTTGTGATGCTATTGC-3'
GTTAACAACAACAATTGCATTCATTTTATGTTTCAGGTTCAGGGGGAGGTGTGGGAGGTTTTTTAAAGCA
AGTAAAACCTCTACAAATGTGGTATGGCTGATTATGATCAGTTATCTAGATCCGGTGGATCCCTAGCGGG
ACAGTGGCGTCTGCTTCAGGGACATGAGCACCGAGCGCAGGCGGGACACATCTTTGCACTGCTTGCTGCT
CTTGGGGTTGAAGTCACATAGCTGGGCCACCTTCTCCCACTCTGTGCCTGGGGTCTCCTCCTTGGATTCC
TTCACGAAAGCCTCCTCGGATGCCCGGTTGTTGATCTTGTTCTTCTCTACTTGTTCACTCTGGCGCTGGT
TCCACTCCTCCAGGTCCTTCTTGGCCTTCTCCCGCCATTCCTGTTCCGTGACCTTAGATGCAGCATCCAG
CTCTTGCAGCCGTTTCCTCTGCTCCTCTCGCCACTTGCGGATGCTCTCAGGCTCCTGGGTCAGCCTGTCA
GCCTGGGCAATGGCTGCGTAGCCATCAGCAGGACCGTTGGCCTCCTGAAACACATCTCCATTGACTGTGG
TCCCCATGTCCTCAGAACCAGCCCCACTCGTGGGGCCCGGCTGTGCGGGGGCCGCATGGCTGCCGGCAGG
TGCCCCGAAGCCCTCGTCGTTCTCTATGCCTGCAATCTCGCTCTCCTGCTGGGCCAGGAAGGCGGCCGCC
GGGTCCTCCTCCGCCGCCTCCGGGGCACCACTCTCCGACGACGAGAAGAAGCCAAAGTCATCAGCCATGT
CGACTGCAGAATTCGAAGCTTGAGCTCGAGATCTGAGTCCGGACTTGTACAGCTCGTCCATGCCGCCGGT
GGAGTGGCGGCCCTCGGCTCTCTCGTACTGCTCCACGATGGTGTAGTCCTCGTTGTGGCTGGTGATGTCC
AGCTTGCGGTTGACGTTGTA
