[The description below was written by a language model from this plasmid's Addgene catalogue record.]
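Description:
PA-mCherry1-Clathrin-15 is a mammalian expression plasmid built on the PA-mCherry1 backbone (about 4.75 kb without the insert). It encodes a fusion between the photoactivatable red fluorescent protein PA-mCherry1 and human clathrin. The Entrez annotation identifies the clathrin as light chain B (CLTB, also known as LCB). Expression is driven by the CMV immediate-early promoter, a strong constitutive promoter in most mammalian cell lines. The listed 3′ sequencing primer implies an SV40 polyadenylation signal downstream of the coding region. The plasmid is maintained at high copy number in E. coli under kanamycin selection. A neomycin resistance marker allows G418 selection of stably transfected mammalian cells. No feature table is provided, so the origin of replication and the exact layout of the resistance cassette are not stated. The record also does not give the cloning method, the orientation of the tag relative to clathrin, or the meaning of the "15" in the name, which may denote a linker length.

The construct is intended as a localization marker for clathrin-coated vesicles and pits. Clathrin light chain assembles with heavy chains into the triskelion coat, so the fusion protein labels sites of clathrin-mediated endocytosis and intracellular clathrin-dependent trafficking. PA-mCherry1 is essentially dark until it is activated with violet light. This allows selected subsets of molecules to be switched on for pulse-chase tracking or single-molecule localization microscopy. The record lists excitation at 400/504 and emission at 515/517. These values are atypical for a red mCherry-derived protein, so they should be checked against the published spectral properties of PA-mCherry1 before imaging experiments are planned.
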