Addgene plasmid #57170: PA-mCherry1-Clathrin-15
Purpose: Localization: Clathrin Vesicles, Excitation: 400 / 504, Emission: 515 / 517
Depositing lab: Michael Davidson. Depositing organization: Florida State University, Tallahassee.
Backbone
  Vector backbone: PA-mCherry1
  Backbone size w/o insert (bp): 4750
  Vector type: Mammalian Expression
  Selectable markers: Neomycin (select with G418)
Growth in bacteria
  Bacterial resistance: Kanamycin, 50 μg/mL
  Growth temperature: 37°C
  Growth strain: DH5alpha
  Copy number: High Copy
Gene/Insert
  Gene/Insert name: Clathrin (alt name: NM_001834.2)
  Species: H. sapiens (human)
  Entrez Gene: CLTB (a.k.a. LCB)
  Promoter: CMV
  Tag / fusion protein: PA-mCherry1
  Cloning method: Unknown
  Sequencing primers: 5′ CMV-F; 3′ SV40pA-R
Terms and licenses: Academic/Nonprofit Terms; Industry Terms: Not Available to Industry
Depositor comments: . Excitation = 400 / 504; Emission = 515 / 517
How to cite: PA-mCherry1-Clathrin-15 was a gift from Michael Davidson (Addgene plasmid # 57170 ; http://n2t.net/addgene:57170 ; RRID:Addgene_57170)
